Addgene plasmid #132290: pDONR221-LETM1
Purpose: Gateway entry clone with codon-optimized ORF sequence for subcloning into custom expression vectors
Depositing lab: RESOLUTE Consortium & Giulio Superti-Furga. Depositing organization: CeMM Research Center for Molecular Medicine. Publication: The RESOLUTE consortium: unlocking SLC transporters for drug discovery. Superti-Furga G, Lackner D, Wiedmer T, Ingles-Prieto A, Barbosa B, Girardi E, Goldmann U, Gurtl B, Klavins K, Klimek C, Lindinger S, Lineiro-Retes E, Muller AC, Onstein S, Redinger G, Reil D, Sedlyarov V, Wolf G, Crawford M, Everley R, ... Steppan CM. Nat Rev Drug Discov. 2020 Jul;19(7):429-430. doi: 10.1038/d41573-020-00056-6. PubMed 32265506.
Backbone
  Vector backbone: pDONR221
  Backbone manufacturer: Thermo Fisher Scientific
  Backbone size w/o insert (bp): 2550
  Vector type: Mammalian Expression
Growth in bacteria
  Bacterial resistance: Kanamycin, 50 μg/mL
  Growth temperature: 37°C
  Growth strain: Stbl3
  Copy number: High Copy
Gene/Insert
  Gene/Insert name: LETM1 (alt name: SLC55A1)
  Species: H. sapiens (human)
  Insert size (bp): 2217
  Entrez Gene: LETM1 (a.k.a. SLC55A1)
  Cloning method: Gateway Cloning
  Sequencing primers: 5′ M13-fwd; 3′ M13-rev
Terms and licenses: Academic/Nonprofit Terms; Industry Terms
Depositor comments: For more information on the full Resolute plasmid collection, please see www.addgene.org/depositor-collections/re-solute/. Please provide your feedback on this plasmid to the RESOLUTE consortium by filling out their RESOLUTE repository feedback form: https://forms.office.com/Pages/ResponsePage.aspx?id=0e05yklzmkS7rjFGQL4N7z4feCLQvEJAmVcOCM_u885UN1JJRko0Ukg4TVQwNTZLOUxPQVJWT1NHUCQlQCN0PWcu
How to cite: pDONR221-LETM1 was a gift from RESOLUTE Consortium & Giulio Superti-Furga (Addgene plasmid # 132290 ; http://n2t.net/addgene:132290 ; RRID:Addgene_132290)
