[The description below was written by a language model from this plasmid's Addgene catalogue record and pLannotate feature annotations shown in this document.]
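Description:
pDONR221-LETM1 is a Gateway entry clone built on the pDONR221 backbone, carrying a codon-optimized open reading frame for human LETM1 (also designated SLC55A1). The full sequenced plasmid is about 4.8 kb, of which the insert accounts for 2,217 bp. It is propagated in E. coli from a high-copy ColE1/pUC-type origin and selected with kanamycin through an aminoglycoside phosphotransferase (KanR) gene. Although the catalogue lists the vector type as mammalian expression, the feature table shows no eukaryotic promoter or polyadenylation signal upstream or downstream of the ORF, so the plasmid serves as a shuttle for the coding sequence rather than as an expression vector in its own right.

The LETM1 ORF sits between attL1 and attL2 sites, the recombination sites used in the Gateway LR reaction. This allows directional, in-frame transfer of the ORF into any attR-containing destination vector, where promoter, tags and selection markers are supplied. The rrnB T1 and T2 terminators lie upstream of the cassette and insulate it from read-through transcription from the backbone. A T7 promoter lies just beyond attL2, oriented towards the insert on the opposite strand. Short lacI and lacZα fragments are backbone remnants with no evident function here, and M13 forward and reverse primer sites flank the insert for sequence verification. LETM1 encodes a mitochondrial inner-membrane proton/calcium antiporter also implicated in maintaining mitochondrial tubular morphology, cristae organization and respiratory supercomplex assembly. The clone belongs to a consortium collection of solute carrier transporter ORFs and is intended for subcloning into custom expression vectors for studies of transporter function.
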