Features (pLannotate 1.2.2; 10 found; start..end, strand, type, name):
    121..213     +  CDS            lacI (fragment): lac repressor; lacI; The lac repressor binds to the lac operator to inhibit transcription in E. coli. This inhibition can be relieved by adding lactose or isopropyl-β-D-thiogalactopyranoside (IPTG).
    268..295     -  terminator     rrnB T2 terminator: transcription terminator T2 from the E. coli rrnB gene
    427..470     +  terminator     rrnB T1 terminator: Escherichia coli rrnB; transcription terminator T1 from the E. coli rrnB gene
    517..553     -  CDS            lacZα (fragment): LacZα fragment of β-galactosidase; lacZ fragment
    569..668     +  protein_bind   attL1: mutant version of attL; recombination site for the Gateway® LR reaction LR Clonase™
    674..2890    +  CDS            LETM1: LETM1_HUMAN - Experimental evidence at protein level: Swiss-Prot protein existence level 1. Mitochondrial proton/calcium antiporter that mediates proton- dependent calcium efflux from mitochondrion (PubMed:19797662). Crucial for the maintenance of mitochondrial tubular networks and for the assembly of the supercomplexes of the respiratory chain (PubMed:18628306). Required for the maintenance of the tubular shape and cristae organization (PubMed:18628306). In contrast to SLC8B1/NCLX, does not constitute the major factor for mitochondrial calcium extrusion (PubMed:24898248). From Homo sapiens (H
   2892..2991    -  protein_bind   attL2: mutant version of attL; recombination site for the Gateway® LR reaction LR Clonase™
   3009..3027    -  promoter       T7 promoter: promoter for bacteriophage T7 RNA polymerase
   3161..3970    +  CDS            KanR: aminoglycoside phosphotransferase; aph(3')-Ia; confers resistance to kanamycin in bacteria or G418 (Geneticin®) in eukaryotes
   4117..4705    +  rep_origin     ori: high-copy-number ColE1/pMB1/pBR322/pUC origin of replication
>Addgene plasmid #132290 | pDONR221-LETM1 | addgene full sequence | sequence record 263064 | Addgene NGS Result
CTTTCCTGCGTTATCCCCTGATTCTGTGGATAACCGTATTACCGCCTTTGAGTGAGCTGATACCGCTCGC
CGCAGCCGAACGACCGAGCGCAGCGAGTCAGTGAGCGAGGAAGCGGAAGAGCGCCCAATACGCAAACCGC
CTCTCCCCGCGCGTTGGCCGATTCATTAATGCAGCTGGCACGACAGGTTTCCCGACTGGAAAGCGGGCAG
TGAGCGCAACGCAATTAATACGCGTACCGCTAGCCAGGAAGAGTTTGTAGAAACGCAAAAAGGCCATCCG
TCAGGATGGCCTTCTGCTTAGTTTGATGCCTGGCAGTTTATGGCGGGCGTCCTGCCCGCCACCCTCCGGG
CCGTTGCTTCACAACGTTCAAATCCGCTCCCGGCGGATTTGTCCTACTCAGGAGAGCGTTCACCGACAAA
CAACAGATAAAACGAAAGGCCCAGTCTTCCGACTGAGCCTTTCGTTTTATTTGATGCCTGGCAGTTCCCT
ACTCTCGCGTTAACGCTAGCATGGATGTTTTCCCAGTCACGACGTTGTAAAACGACGGCCAGTCTTAAGC
TCGGGCCCCAAATAATGATTTTATTTTGACTGATAGTGACCTGTTCGTTGCAACACATTGATGAGCAATG
CTTTTTTATAATGCCAACTTTGTACAAAAAAGCAGGCTCCACCATGGCAAGCATCCTGCTGCGGTCCTGC
AGGGGAAGAGCACCAGCAAGACTGCCACCTCCACCAAGGTACACCGTGCCAAGAGGAAGCCCAGGCGACC
CAGCCCACCTGTCTTGCGCCAGCACACTGGGCCTGAGGAACTGTCTGAATGTGCCCTTCGGCTGCTGTAC
CCCTATCCACCCAGTGTATACAAGCTCCAGGGGCGATCACCTGGGATGCTGGGCACTGAGGCCAGAGTGT
CTGAGGATCGTGTCCCGCGCCCCTTGGACCTCCACATCTGTGGGCTTTGTGGCAGTGGGACCACAGTGTC
TGCCCGTGCGCGGATGGCACTCTAGCAGGCCAGTGAGAGACGATTCTGTGGTGGAGAAGTCCCTGAAGTC
TCTGAAGGACAAGAACAAGAAGCTGGAGGAGGGAGGACCCGTGTACAGCCCTCCAGCCGAGGTGGTGGTG
AAGAAGTCCCTGGGACAGCGGGTGCTGGACGAGCTGAAGCACTACTATCACGGCTTCAGACTGCTGTGGA
TCGATACCAAGATCGCCGCCCGGATGCTGTGGAGAATCCTGAATGGCCACAGCCTGACACGGAGAGAGAG
GCGCCAGTTCCTGAGGATCTGCGCCGATCTGTTTCGCCTGGTGCCTTTCCTGGTGTTTGTGGTGGTGCCT
TTCATGGAGTTTCTGCTGCCAGTGGCCGTGAAGCTGTTCCCTAACATGCTGCCATCCACCTTTGAGACAC
AGTCTCTGAAGGAGGAGCGGCTGAAGAAGGAGCTGAGAGTGAAGCTGGAGCTGGCCAAGTTCCTGCAGGA
CACCATCGAGGAGATGGCCCTGAAGAATAAGGCCGCCAAGGGCAGCGCCACCAAGGATTTTTCCGTGTTC
TTTCAGAAGATCAGGGAGACAGGAGAGAGGCCATCCAACGAGGAGATCATGAGGTTCTCTAAGCTGTTTG
AGGACGAGCTGACCCTGGATAATCTGACACGCCCTCAGCTGGTGGCCCTGTGCAAGCTGCTGGAGCTGCA
GTCCATCGGCACCAACAATTTCCTGAGGTTTCAGCTGACAATGAGGCTGCGCTCCATCAAGGCCGACGAT
AAGCTGATCGCCGAGGAGGGCGTGGACTCTCTGAACGTGAAGGAGCTGCAGGCAGCATGTAGGGCAAGAG
GAATGCGGGCCCTGGGCGTGACCGAGGACAGGCTGAGGGGACAGCTGAAGCAGTGGCTGGATCTGCACCT
GCACCAGGAGATCCCTACCTCTCTGCTGATCCTGAGCAGAGCCATGTATCTGCCCGACACACTGTCTCCT
GCCGATCAGCTGAAGAGCACCCTGCAGACACTGCCAGAGATCGTGGCCAAGGAGGCACAGGTGAAGGTGG
CAGAGGTGGAGGGAGAGCAGGTGGACAATAAGGCCAAGCTGGAGGCCACCCTGCAGGAGGAGGCAGCAAT
CCAGCAGGAGCACCGGGAGAAGGAGCTGCAGAAGAGATCTGAGGTGGCCAAGGATTTTGAGCCCGAGAGG
GTGGTGGCAGCACCACAGAGGCCTGGAACCGAGCCCCAGCCTGAGATGCCTGACACAGTGCTGCAGAGCG
AGACCCTGAAGGATACAGCCCCAGTGCTGGAGGGCCTGAAGGAGGAGGAGATCACCAAGGAGGAGATCGA
CATCCTGTCTGATGCCTGTAGCAAGCTGCAGGAGCAGAAGAAGAGCCTGACAAAGGAGAAGGAGGAGCTG
GAGCTGCTGAAGGAGGACGTGCAGGATTACTCTGAGGACCTGCAGGAGATCAAGAAGGAGCTGAGCAAGA
CCGGCGAGGAGAAGTATGTGGAGGAGAGCAAGGCCTCCAAGAGGCTGACAAAGCGCGTGCAGCAGATGAT
CGGCCAGATCGACGGCCTGATCAGCCAGCTGGAGATGGATCAGCAGGCAGGCAAGCTGGCACCAGCAAAC
GGAATGCCAACCGGCGAGAATGTGATCTCCGTGGCCGAGCTGATCAACGCCATGAAGCAGGTGAAGCACA
TCCCCGAGTCCAAGCTGACATCTCTGGCCGCCGCCCTGGACGAGAACAAGGATGGCAAGGTCAATATCGA
CGATCTGGTGAAAGTGATCGAGCTGGTGGACAAGGAGGATGTGCACATCAGCACCTCCCAGGTGGCCGAG
ATCGTGGCCACACTGGAGAAGGAGGAGAAGGTGGAGGAGAAGGAGAAGGCCAAGGAGAAGGCCGAGAAGG
AGGTGGCCGAGGTGAAGTCCGACCCAGCTTTCTTGTACAAAGTTGGCATTATAAGAAAGCATTGCTTATC
AATTTGTTGCAACGAACAGGTCACTATCAGTCAAAATAAAATCATTATTTGCCATCCAGCTGATATCCCC
TATAGTGAGTCGTATTACATGGTCATAGCTGTTTCCTGGCAGCTCTGGCCCGTGTCTCAAAATCTCTGAT
GTTACATTGCACAAGATAAAAATATATCATCATGAACAATAAAACTGTCTGCTTACATAAACAGTAATAC
AAGGGGTGTTATGAGCCATATTCAACGGGAAACGTCGAGGCCGCGATTAAATTCCAACATGGATGCTGAT
TTATATGGGTATAAATGGGCTCGCGATAATGTCGGGCAATCAGGTGCGACAATCTATCGCTTGTATGGGA
AGCCCGATGCGCCAGAGTTGTTTCTGAAACATGGCAAAGGTAGCGTTGCCAATGATGTTACAGATGAGAT
GGTCAGACTAAACTGGCTGACGGAATTTATGCCTCTTCCGACCATCAAGCATTTTATCCGTACTCCTGAT
GATGCATGGTTACTCACCACTGCGATCCCCGGAAAAACAGCATTCCAGGTATTAGAAGAATATCCTGATT
CAGGTGAAAATATTGTTGATGCGCTGGCAGTGTTCCTGCGCCGGTTGCATTCGATTCCTGTTTGTAATTG
TCCTTTTAACAGCGATCGCGTATTTCGTCTCGCTCAGGCGCAATCACGAATGAATAACGGTTTGGTTGAT
GCGAGTGATTTTGATGACGAGCGTAATGGCTGGCCTGTTGAACAAGTCTGGAAAGAAATGCATAAACTTT
TGCCATTCTCACCGGATTCAGTCGTCACTCATGGTGATTTCTCACTTGATAACCTTATTTTTGACGAGGG
GAAATTAATAGGTTGTATTGATGTTGGACGAGTCGGAATCGCAGACCGATACCAGGATCTTGCCATCCTA
TGGAACTGCCTCGGTGAGTTTTCTCCTTCATTACAGAAACGGCTTTTTCAAAAATATGGTATTGATAATC
CTGATATGAATAAATTGCAGTTTCATTTGATGCTCGATGAGTTTTTCTAATCAGAATTGGTTAATTGGTT
GTAACACTGGCAGAGCATTACGCTGACTTGACGGGACGGCGCAAGCTCATGACCAAAATCCCTTAACGTG
AGTTACGCGTCGTTCCACTGAGCGTCAGACCCCGTAGAAAAGATCAAAGGATCTTCTTGAGATCCTTTTT
TTCTGCGCGTAATCTGCTGCTTGCAAACAAAAAAACCACCGCTACCAGCGGTGGTTTGTTTGCCGGATCA
AGAGCTACCAACTCTTTTTCCGAAGGTAACTGGCTTCAGCAGAGCGCAGATACCAAATACTGTTCTTCTA
GTGTAGCCGTAGTTAGGCCACCACTTCAAGAACTCTGTAGCACCGCCTACATACCTCGCTCTGCTAATCC
TGTTACCAGTGGCTGCTGCCAGTGGCGATAAGTCGTGTCTTACCGGGTTGGACTCAAGACGATAGTTACC
GGATAAGGCGCAGCGGTCGGGCTGAACGGGGGGTTCGTGCACACAGCCCAGCTTGGAGCGAACGACCTAC
ACCGAACTGAGATACCTACAGCGTGAGCTATGAGAAAGCGCCACGCTTCCCGAAGGGAGAAAGGCGGACA
GGTATCCGGTAAGCGGCAGGGTCGGAACAGGAGAGCGCACGAGGGAGCTTCCAGGGGGAAACGCCTGGTA
TCTTTATAGTCCTGTCGGGTTTCGCCACCTCTGACTTGAGCGTCGATTTTTGTGATGCTCGTCAGGGGGG
CGGAGCCTATGGAAAAACGCCAGCAACGCGGCCTTTTTACGGTTCCTGGCCTTTTGCTGGCCTTTTGCTC
ACATGTT
