>Addgene plasmid #132290 | pDONR221-LETM1 | depositor partial sequence | sequence record 253980 | Codon-optimized ORF of LETM1
ATGGCAAGCATCCTGCTGCGGTCCTGCAGGGGAAGAGCACCAGCAAGACTGCCACCTCCACCAAGGTACA
CCGTGCCAAGAGGAAGCCCAGGCGACCCAGCCCACCTGTCTTGCGCCAGCACACTGGGCCTGAGGAACTG
TCTGAATGTGCCCTTCGGCTGCTGTACCCCTATCCACCCAGTGTATACAAGCTCCAGGGGCGATCACCTG
GGATGCTGGGCACTGAGGCCAGAGTGTCTGAGGATCGTGTCCCGCGCCCCTTGGACCTCCACATCTGTGG
GCTTTGTGGCAGTGGGACCACAGTGTCTGCCCGTGCGCGGATGGCACTCTAGCAGGCCAGTGAGAGACGA
TTCTGTGGTGGAGAAGTCCCTGAAGTCTCTGAAGGACAAGAACAAGAAGCTGGAGGAGGGAGGACCCGTG
TACAGCCCTCCAGCCGAGGTGGTGGTGAAGAAGTCCCTGGGACAGCGGGTGCTGGACGAGCTGAAGCACT
ACTATCACGGCTTCAGACTGCTGTGGATCGATACCAAGATCGCCGCCCGGATGCTGTGGAGAATCCTGAA
TGGCCACAGCCTGACACGGAGAGAGAGGCGCCAGTTCCTGAGGATCTGCGCCGATCTGTTTCGCCTGGTG
CCTTTCCTGGTGTTTGTGGTGGTGCCTTTCATGGAGTTTCTGCTGCCAGTGGCCGTGAAGCTGTTCCCTA
ACATGCTGCCATCCACCTTTGAGACACAGTCTCTGAAGGAGGAGCGGCTGAAGAAGGAGCTGAGAGTGAA
GCTGGAGCTGGCCAAGTTCCTGCAGGACACCATCGAGGAGATGGCCCTGAAGAATAAGGCCGCCAAGGGC
AGCGCCACCAAGGATTTTTCCGTGTTCTTTCAGAAGATCAGGGAGACAGGAGAGAGGCCATCCAACGAGG
AGATCATGAGGTTCTCTAAGCTGTTTGAGGACGAGCTGACCCTGGATAATCTGACACGCCCTCAGCTGGT
GGCCCTGTGCAAGCTGCTGGAGCTGCAGTCCATCGGCACCAACAATTTCCTGAGGTTTCAGCTGACAATG
AGGCTGCGCTCCATCAAGGCCGACGATAAGCTGATCGCCGAGGAGGGCGTGGACTCTCTGAACGTGAAGG
AGCTGCAGGCAGCATGTAGGGCAAGAGGAATGCGGGCCCTGGGCGTGACCGAGGACAGGCTGAGGGGACA
GCTGAAGCAGTGGCTGGATCTGCACCTGCACCAGGAGATCCCTACCTCTCTGCTGATCCTGAGCAGAGCC
ATGTATCTGCCCGACACACTGTCTCCTGCCGATCAGCTGAAGAGCACCCTGCAGACACTGCCAGAGATCG
TGGCCAAGGAGGCACAGGTGAAGGTGGCAGAGGTGGAGGGAGAGCAGGTGGACAATAAGGCCAAGCTGGA
GGCCACCCTGCAGGAGGAGGCAGCAATCCAGCAGGAGCACCGGGAGAAGGAGCTGCAGAAGAGATCTGAG
GTGGCCAAGGATTTTGAGCCCGAGAGGGTGGTGGCAGCACCACAGAGGCCTGGAACCGAGCCCCAGCCTG
AGATGCCTGACACAGTGCTGCAGAGCGAGACCCTGAAGGATACAGCCCCAGTGCTGGAGGGCCTGAAGGA
GGAGGAGATCACCAAGGAGGAGATCGACATCCTGTCTGATGCCTGTAGCAAGCTGCAGGAGCAGAAGAAG
AGCCTGACAAAGGAGAAGGAGGAGCTGGAGCTGCTGAAGGAGGACGTGCAGGATTACTCTGAGGACCTGC
AGGAGATCAAGAAGGAGCTGAGCAAGACCGGCGAGGAGAAGTATGTGGAGGAGAGCAAGGCCTCCAAGAG
GCTGACAAAGCGCGTGCAGCAGATGATCGGCCAGATCGACGGCCTGATCAGCCAGCTGGAGATGGATCAG
CAGGCAGGCAAGCTGGCACCAGCAAACGGAATGCCAACCGGCGAGAATGTGATCTCCGTGGCCGAGCTGA
TCAACGCCATGAAGCAGGTGAAGCACATCCCCGAGTCCAAGCTGACATCTCTGGCCGCCGCCCTGGACGA
GAACAAGGATGGCAAGGTCAATATCGACGATCTGGTGAAAGTGATCGAGCTGGTGGACAAGGAGGATGTG
CACATCAGCACCTCCCAGGTGGCCGAGATCGTGGCCACACTGGAGAAGGAGGAGAAGGTGGAGGAGAAGG
AGAAGGCCAAGGAGAAGGCCGAGAAGGAGGTGGCCGAGGTGAAGTCC
